Addgene plasmid #53467: pUASp dsRed Rab5 CA
Depositing lab: Matthew Scott. Depositing organization: Stanford University. Publication: Thirty-one flavors of Drosophila rab proteins. Zhang J, Schulze KL, Hiesinger PR, Suyama K, Wang S, Fish M, Acar M, Hoskins RA, Bellen HJ, Scott MP. Genetics. 2007 Jun;176(2):1307-22. Epub 2007 Apr 3. 10.1534/genetics.106.066761 PubMed 17409086.
Backbone
  Vector backbone: pUASp
  Vector type: Insect Expression
Growth in bacteria
  Bacterial resistance: Ampicillin, 100 μg/mL
  Growth temperature: 37°C
  Growth strain: DH5alpha
  Copy number: Unknown
Gene/Insert
  Gene/Insert name: Rab05
  Species: D. melanogaster (fly)
  Mutation: Q88L
  Entrez Gene: Rab5 (a.k.a. Dmel_CG3664, AAF51265, BAA88244, CG3664, DRab5, Dm Rab5, DmRab5, Dmel\CG3664, Drab5, RAB5, RAB5a, Rab, Rab 5, Rab-5, dRab5, drab5, l(2)k08232, rab5)
  Promoter: GAL4
  Tag / fusion protein: dsRed (N terminal on backbone)
  Cloning method: Gateway Cloning
  Sequencing primers: 5′ DsRed1-C; 3′ pUASp-3 (5'-AGGTTTAACCAGGGGATGCT-3')
Terms and licenses: Academic/Nonprofit Terms; Industry Terms: Not Available to Industry
Depositor comments: This construct contains a SNP - G8C.
How to cite: pUASp dsRed Rab5 CA was a gift from Matthew Scott (Addgene plasmid # 53467 ; http://n2t.net/addgene:53467 ; RRID:Addgene_53467)
