[The description below was written by a language model from this plasmid's Addgene catalogue record.]
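Description:
pUASp dsRed Rab5 CA is an insect expression plasmid built on the pUASp backbone for GAL4-dependent expression of a fluorescently tagged Drosophila melanogaster Rab5 variant. It is propagated in E. coli under ampicillin selection; the record lists the copy number as unknown and includes no feature table, so the origin of replication and any fly transformation marker or transposon ends are not documented here. pUASp is generally known as a UAS vector designed to allow expression in the female germline as well as in somatic tissues, which suits it to making transgenic flies for the binary GAL4/UAS system.

The insert is the fly Rab5 coding sequence (CG3664), introduced by Gateway cloning and fused at its N terminus to dsRed supplied by the backbone. N-terminal tagging leaves free the Rab C terminus, where Rab GTPases are typically lipid modified for membrane attachment. The listed promoter is "GAL4", meaning that transcription depends on upstream activating sequences bound by GAL4, so expression is restricted to the tissues and stages defined by the driver line used. The insert carries the Q88L substitution; "CA" in the name stands for constitutively active, as this type of glutamine-to-leucine change in small GTPases impairs GTP hydrolysis and holds the protein in its GTP-bound, active state. The depositor also notes a single nucleotide polymorphism, G8C, in the construct.

Rab5 is a regulator of early endocytic trafficking. The construct belongs to a collection of Drosophila Rab reagents and is suited to visualising Rab5-positive compartments by red fluorescence while testing the effects of locked-on Rab5 activity in chosen cell types.
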