>Addgene plasmid #53467 | pUASp dsRed Rab5 CA | addgene partial sequence | sequence record 86683 | DsRed1-C 5'-AGCTGGACATCACCTCCCACAACG-3'
CAGTACGAGCGCACCGAGGGCCGCCACCACCTGTTCCTGAGATCTCGAGCTCAAGCTTCCAATTCTGCAG
TCGACGGTACCGCGGGCCCGGGATCATCAACAAGTTTGTACAAAAAAGCAGGCTTAATGGCAACCACTCC
ACGCAGCTGCGGTGCCAGCGGCACTGGAACGGCGCAGCGGCCCAATGGCACCTCGCAGAACAAAAGCTGC
CAATTCAAGTTGGTGCTCCTCGGCGAGTCCGCTGTGGGCAAGTCCTCACTGGTGCTGCGCTTCGTCAAGG
GACAGTTCCACGAGTACCAGGAGAGCACGATAGGTGCGGCCTTTCTGACACAGACTATTTGCATAGAGGA
CACTGTCGTTAAGTTCGAGATCTGGGACACGGCTGGCCTAGAGCGGTACCACAGCTTAGCTCCCATGTAT
TATCGAGGAGCGCAGGCCGCTATTGTCGTCTATGATATACAGAATCAGGACAGTTTTCAGCGTGCGAAGA
CCTGGGTCAAGGAACTGCATAAACAAGCCTCACCAAACATTGTCATTGCGCTGGCCGGCAACAAGGCAGA
TTTGTCAAACATTCGCGTCGTAGAGTTCGATGAAGCGAAGCAATATGCCGAGGAGAACGGGCTGCTGTTC
ATGGAAACCTCCGCCAAGACGGGCATGAATGTGAACGACATCTTCTTGGCCATTGCCAAGAAACTACCTA
AGAACGATGGCGCCAACAATCAGGGAACCAGCATAAGGCCGACTGGAACCGAAACAAATCGACCGACGAA
CAACTGCTGCAAGTGAAACCCAGCTTTCTTGTACAAAGTGGTTGATGATCCTCTAGAGTCGACCTCGAAC
GTTAACGTTAACGTAACGTTAACTCGAGGAGCTTGATAACATTATACCTAAACCCATGGTCAAGAGTAAA
CATTT
